Addgene plasmid #184877: pCPF101-pfQC-WT
Purpose: expresses soluble plasmodium falciparum QC protein with a histag
Depositing lab: Ferenc Scheeren. Depositing organization: Leiden University Medical Center. Publication: Malaria parasite evades mosquito immunity by glutaminyl cyclase-mediated posttranslational protein modification. Kolli SK, Molina-Cruz A, Araki T, Geurten FJA, Ramesar J, Chevalley-Maurel S, Kroeze HJ, Bezemer S, de Korne C, Withers R, Raytselis N, El Hebieshy AF, Kim RQ, Child MA, Kakuta S, Hisaeda H, Kobayashi H, Annoura T, Hensbergen PJ, Franke-Fayard BM, Barillas-Mury C, Scheeren FA, Janse CJ. Proc Natl Acad Sci U S A. 2022 Aug 30;119(35):e2209729119. doi: 10.1073/pnas.2209729119. Epub 2022 Aug 22. PubMed 35994647.
Backbone
  Vector backbone: pCFP101
  Backbone size w/o insert (bp): 5374
  Modifications to backbone: insert
  Vector type: Bacterial Expression
Growth in bacteria
  Bacterial resistance: Kanamycin, 50 μg/mL
  Growth temperature: 37°C
  Growth strain: DH5alpha
  Growth instructions: Use BL21(DE3) Rosetta2 for protein expression.
  Copy number: Unknown
Gene/Insert
  Gene/Insert name: pfQC-wt
  Species: P. Falciparum
  Insert size (bp): 1067
  Tag / fusion protein: His tag (C terminal on backbone)
  Cloning method: Restriction Enzyme; 5′ cloning site NcoI (unknown if destroyed); 3′ cloning site XhoI (unknown if destroyed)
  Sequencing primers: 5′ T7; 3′ T7
Terms and licenses: Academic/Nonprofit Terms; Industry Terms: Not Available to Industry
How to cite: pCPF101-pfQC-WT was a gift from Ferenc Scheeren (Addgene plasmid # 184877 ; http://n2t.net/addgene:184877 ; RRID:Addgene_184877)
