[The description below was written by a language model from this plasmid's Addgene catalogue record and pLannotate feature annotations shown in this document.]
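Description:
pCPF101-pfQC-WT is a bacterial expression plasmid for producing soluble, His-tagged wild-type glutaminyl cyclase (QC) from Plasmodium falciparum in E. coli. The backbone, recorded as pCFP101 (the plasmid name spells it pCPF101), has a pET-like architecture according to the feature table. It carries a ColE1/pMB1-type origin together with the bom region and the rop gene, which tempers copy number, although the catalogue lists copy number as unknown. It also carries an f1 phage origin and a kanamycin resistance gene (aph(3')-Ia) for selection. Short tetracycline-resistance fragments and a predicted E. coli ORF appear to be non-functional remnants of pBR322 ancestry.

The expression cassette consists of a T7 promoter followed directly by a lac operator and the strong T7 gene 10 ribosome binding site, with a T7 terminator downstream. A plasmid-borne lacI gene under its own promoter supplies repressor, so transcription is held off until induced with IPTG in a host that provides T7 RNA polymerase; the record names a BL21(DE3) Rosetta2 strain for expression. The roughly 1.07 kb pfQC insert was cloned between NcoI and XhoI. It is not itself annotated, but corresponds to the unlabelled interval between the RBS and the histidine tag. The tag is annotated as an 18-nt fragment of a 9xHis feature, consistent with six histidines, and is fused to the C terminus from the backbone for metal-affinity purification. A short hit to a T7 gene 10B-derived solubility tag just after it is probably residual vector sequence rather than part of the protein. The sequenced record is 6,288 nt, somewhat less than the sum of the stated backbone and insert sizes. The associated publication concerns QC-mediated protein modification in malaria parasite evasion of mosquito immunity.
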