Features (pLannotate 1.2.2; 18 found; start..end, strand, type, name):
     12..440     +  rep_origin     f1 ori (sequence partly withheld): f1 bacteriophage origin of replication; arrow indicates direction of (+) strand synthesis
    493..550     +  promoter       AmpR promoter (fragment): bla
    559..1374    -  CDS            KanR: aminoglycoside phosphotransferase; aph(3')-Ia; confers resistance to kanamycin in bacteria or G418 (Geneticin®) in eukaryotes
   1496..2084    +  rep_origin     ori: high-copy-number ColE1/pMB1/pBR322/pUC origin of replication
   2270..2409    -  misc_feature   bom: basis of mobility region from pBR322
   2511..2702    -  CDS            rop: Rop protein, which maintains plasmids at low copy number; rop
   2719..3099    +  CDS            YPB1_ECOLX: Protein predicted: Swiss-Prot protein existence level 4. From Escherichia coli.
   3171..3462    -  CDS            TcR (fragment): tetracycline efflux protein; tet; confers resistance to tetracycline
   3477..3498    -  protein_bind   CAP binding site: CAP binding activates transcription in the presence of cAMP. E. coli catabolite activator protein
   3511..4593    -  CDS            lacI: lac repressor; lacI; The lac repressor binds to the lac operator to inhibit transcription in E. coli. This inhibition can be relieved by adding lactose or isopropyl-β-D-thiogalactopyranoside (IPTG).
   4594..4671    -  promoter       lacI promoter: lacI
   4679..4958    -  CDS            TcR (fragment): tetracycline efflux protein; tet; confers resistance to tetracycline
   4980..4998    +  promoter       T7 promoter: promoter for bacteriophage T7 RNA polymerase
   4999..5023    +  protein_bind   lac operator: The lac repressor binds to the lac operator to inhibit transcription in E. coli. This inhibition can be relieved by adding lactose or isopropyl-β-D-thiogalactopyranoside (IPTG). lac repressor encoded by lacI
   5038..5060    +  RBS            RBS: efficient ribosome binding site from bacteriophage T7 gene 10 (Olins and Rangwala, 1989)
   6132..6149    +  CDS            9xHis (fragment): 9xHis affinity tag
   6159..6208    +  CDS            SET1 (fragment): solubility-enhancement tag derived from T7 phage gene 10B
   6216..6263    +  terminator     T7 terminator: transcription terminator for bacteriophage T7 RNA polymerase
>Addgene plasmid #184877 | pCPF101-pfQC-WT | addgene full sequence | sequence record 367841 | Addgene NGS Result
TGGCGAATGGG
[124 nt withheld, positions 12-135]
C
[91 nt withheld, positions 137-227]
A
[49 nt withheld, positions 229-277]
CCTTTGACGTTGGAGTCCACGTTCTTT
[37 nt withheld, positions 305-341]
ACCCTATCTCGGTCTATTCTTTTGATTTATAAGGGATTTTGCCGATTTCGGCCTATTGGTTAAAAAATGA
GCTGATTTAACAAAAATTTAACGCGAATTTTAACAAAATATTAACGCTTACAATTTAGGTGGCACTTTTC
GGGGAAATGTGCGCGGAACCCCTATTTGTTTATTTTTCTAAATACATTCAAATATGTATCCGCTCATGAA
TTAATTCTTAGAAAAACTCATCGAGCATCAAATGAAACTGCAATTTATTCATATCAGGATTATCAATACC
ATATTTTTGAAAAAGCCGTTTCTGTAATGAAGGAGAAAACTCACCGAGGCAGTTCCATAGGATGGCAAGA
TCCTGGTATCGGTCTGCGATTCCGACTCGTCCAACATCAATACAACCTATTAATTTCCCCTCGTCAAAAA
TAAGGTTATCAAGTGAGAAATCACCATGAGTGACGACTGAATCCGGTGAGAATGGCAAAAGTTTATGCAT
TTCTTTCCAGACTTGTTCAACAGGCCAGCCATTACGCTCGTCATCAAAATCACTCGCATCAACCAAACCG
TTATTCATTCGTGATTGCGCCTGAGCGAGACGAAATACGCGATCGCTGTTAAAAGGACAATTACAAACAG
GAATCGAATGCAACCGGCGCAGGAACACTGCCAGCGCATCAACAATATTTTCACCTGAATCAGGATATTC
TTCTAATACCTGGAATGCTGTTTTCCCGGGGATCGCAGTGGTGAGTAACCATGCATCATCAGGAGTACGG
ATAAAATGCTTGATGGTCGGAAGAGGCATAAATTCCGTCAGCCAGTTTAGTCTGACCATCTCATCTGTAA
CATCATTGGCAACGCTACCTTTGCCATGTTTCAGAAACAACTCTGGCGCATCGGGCTTCCCATACAATCG
ATAGATTGTCGCACCTGATTGCCCGACATTATCGCGAGCCCATTTATACCCATATAAATCAGCATCCATG
TTGGAATTTAATCGCGGCCTAGAGCAAGACGTTTCCCGTTGAATATGGCTCATAACACCCCTTGTATTAC
TGTTTATGTAAGCAGACAGTTTTATTGTTCATGACCAAAATCCCTTAACGTGAGTTTTCGTTCCACTGAG
CGTCAGACCCCGTAGAAAAGATCAAAGGATCTTCTTGAGATCCTTTTTTTCTGCGCGTAATCTGCTGCTT
GCAAACAAAAAAACCACCGCTACCAGCGGTGGTTTGTTTGCCGGATCAAGAGCTACCAACTCTTTTTCCG
AAGGTAACTGGCTTCAGCAGAGCGCAGATACCAAATACTGTCCTTCTAGTGTAGCCGTAGTTAGGCCACC
ACTTCAAGAACTCTGTAGCACCGCCTACATACCTCGCTCTGCTAATCCTGTTACCAGTGGCTGCTGCCAG
TGGCGATAAGTCGTGTCTTACCGGGTTGGACTCAAGACGATAGTTACCGGATAAGGCGCAGCGGTCGGGC
TGAACGGGGGGTTCGTGCACACAGCCCAGCTTGGAGCGAACGACCTACACCGAACTGAGATACCTACAGC
GTGAGCTATGAGAAAGCGCCACGCTTCCCGAAGGGAGAAAGGCGGACAGGTATCCGGTAAGCGGCAGGGT
CGGAACAGGAGAGCGCACGAGGGAGCTTCCAGGGGGAAACGCCTGGTATCTTTATAGTCCTGTCGGGTTT
CGCCACCTCTGACTTGAGCGTCGATTTTTGTGATGCTCGTCAGGGGGGCGGAGCCTATGGAAAAACGCCA
GCAACGCGGCCTTTTTACGGTTCCTGGCCTTTTGCTGGCCTTTTGCTCACATGTTCTTTCCTGCGTTATC
CCCTGATTCTGTGGATAACCGTATTACCGCCTTTGAGTGAGCTGATACCGCTCGCCGCAGCCGAACGACC
GAGCGCAGCGAGTCAGTGAGCGAGGAAGCGGAAGAGCGCCTGATGCGGTATTTTCTCCTTACGCATCTGT
GCGGTATTTCACACCGCAATGGTGCACTCTCAGTACAATCTGCTCTGATGCCGCATAGTTAAGCCAGTAT
ACACTCCGCTATCGCTACGTGACTGGGTCATGGCTGCGCCCCGACACCCGCCAACACCCGCTGACGCGCC
CTGACGGGCTTGTCTGCTCCCGGCATCCGCTTACAGACAAGCTGTGACCGTCTCCGGGAGCTGCATGTGT
CAGAGGTTTTCACCGTCATCACCGAAACGCGCGAGGCAGCTGCGGTAAAGCTCATCAGCGTGGTCGTGAA
GCGATTCACAGATGTCTGCCTGTTCATCCGCGTCCAGCTCGTTGAGTTTCTCCAGAAGCGTTAATGTCTG
GCTTCTGATAAAGCGGGCCATGTTAAGGGCGGTTTTTTCCTGTTTGGTCACTGATGCCTCCGTGTAAGGG
GGATTTCTGTTCATGGGGGTAATGATACCGATGAAACGAGAGAGGATGCTCACGATACGGGTTACTGATG
ATGAACATGCCCGGTTACTGGAACGTTGTGAGGGTAAACAACTGGCGGTATGGATGCGGCGGGACCAGAG
AAAAATCACTCAGGGTCAATGCCAGCGCTTCGTTAATACAGATGTAGGTGTTCCACAGGGTAGCCAGCAG
CATCCTGCGATGCAGATCCGGAACATAATGGTGCAGGGCGCTGACTTCCGCGTTTCCAGACTTTACGAAA
CACGGAAACCGAAGACCATTCATGTTGTTGCTCAGGTCGCAGACGTTTTGCAGCAGCAGTCGCTTCACGT
TCGCTCGCGTATCGGTGATTCATTCTGCTAACCAGTAAGGCAACCCCGCCAGCCTAGCCGGGTCCTCAAC
GACAGGAGCACGATCATGCGCACCCGTGGGGCCGCCATGCCGGCGATAATGGCCTGCTTCTCGCCGAAAC
GTTTGGTGGCGGGACCAGTGACGAAGGCTTGAGCGAGGGCGTGCAAGATTCCGAATACCGCAAGCGACAG
GCCGATCATCGTCGCGCTCCAGCGAAAGCGGTCCTCGCCGAAAATGACCCAGAGCGCTGCCGGCACCTGT
CCTACGAGTTGCATGATAAAGAAGACAGTCATAAGTGCGGCGACGATAGTCATGCCCCGCGCCCACCGGA
AGGAGCTGACTGGGTTGAAGGCTCTCAAGGGCATCGGTCGAGATCCCGGTGCCTAATGAGTGAGCTAACT
TACATTAATTGCGTTGCGCTCACTGCCCGCTTTCCAGTCGGGAAACCTGTCGTGCCAGCTGCATTAATGA
ATCGGCCAACGCGCGGGGAGAGGCGGTTTGCGTATTGGGCGCCAGGGTGGTTTTTCTTTTCACCAGTGAG
ACGGGCAACAGCTGATTGCCCTTCACCGCCTGGCCCTGAGAGAGTTGCAGCAAGCGGTCCACGCTGGTTT
GCCCCAGCAGGCGAAAATCCTGTTTGATGGTGGTTAACGGCGGGATATAACATGAGCTGTCTTCGGTATC
GTCGTATCCCACTACCGAGATATCCGCACCAACGCGCAGCCCGGACTCGGTAATGGCGCGCATTGCGCCC
AGCGCCATCTGATCGTTGGCAACCAGCATCGCAGTGGGAACGATGCCCTCATTCAGCATTTGCATGGTTT
GTTGAAAACCGGACATGGCACTCCAGTCGCCTTCCCGTTCCGCTATCGGCTGAATTTGATTGCGAGTGAG
ATATTTATGCCAGCCAGCCAGACGCAGACGCGCCGAGACAGAACTTAATGGGCCCGCTAACAGCGCGATT
TGCTGGTGACCCAATGCGACCAGATGCTCCACGCCCAGTCGCGTACCGTCTTCATGGGAGAAAATAATAC
TGTTGATGGGTGTCTGGTCAGAGACATCAAGAAATAACGCCGGAACATTAGTGCAGGCAGCTTCCACAGC
AATGGCATCCTGGTCATCCAGCGGATAGTTAATGATCAGCCCACTGACGCGTTGCGCGAGAAGATTGTGC
ACCGCCGCTTTACAGGCTTCGACGCCGCTTCGTTCTACCATCGACACCACCACGCTGGCACCCAGTTGAT
CGGCGCGAGATTTAATCGCCGCGACAATTTGCGACGGCGCGTGCAGGGCCAGACTGGAGGTGGCAACGCC
AATCAGCAACGACTGTTTGCCCGCCAGTTGTTGTGCCACGCGGTTGGGAATGTAATTCAGCTCCGCCATC
GCCGCTTCCACTTTTTCCCGCGTTTTCGCAGAAACGTGGCTGGCCTGGTTCACCACGCGGGAAACGGTCT
GATAAGAGACACCGGCATACTCTGCGACATCGTATAACGTTACTGGTTTCACATTCACCACCCTGAATTG
ACTCTCTTCCGGGCGCTATCATGCCATACCGCGAAAGGTTTTGCGCCATTCGATGGTGTCCGGGATCTCG
ACGCTCTCCCTTATGCGACTCCTGCATTAGGAAGCAGCCCAGTAGTAGGTTGAGGCCGTTGAGCACCGCC
GCCGCAAGGAATGGTGCATGCAAGGAGATGGCGCCCAACAGTCCCCCGGCCACGGGGCCTGCCACCATAC
CCACGCCGAAACAAGCGCTCATGAGCCCGAAGTGGCGAGCCCGATCTTCCCCATCGGTGATGTCGGCGAT
ATAGGCGCCAGCAACCGCACCTGTGGCGCCGGTGATGCCGGCCACGATGCGTCCGGCGTAGAGGATCGAG
ATCTCGATCCCGCGAAATTAATACGACTCACTATAGGGGAATTGTGAGCGGATAACAATTCCCCTCTAGA
AATAATTTTGTTTAACTTTAAGAAGGAGATATACCATGGGGCCCCGCTTAGTCCCCGCACTGTTATTGAT
TTTAGCGTTACTTCCCGCTATGGCAGTGGCCCGTGATGTGAGCGCAAAAGAAGGAAATATCTTCCCCTAT
GGCATTGGGATCTACACTTACAAAGTCCTTAACACCTACGATCATATTCACGACCCTCTGGTGGGGAAGC
ATATTAAGAATGAAAATATCCTTAACATCCGTCGCGACGATAAGCACTTCCCTTTTACCCAGGGGCTGTT
CTTTTCCAACAACGAGACTTTGATTGAATCGACTGGATTGTACAACGCCAGCTATCTTCGCGAGTTCGAT
CTGTTGTCCGGTAAGACTATCCGTTTCCATAACTTGGAATCGAAATATTTCGGCGAAGGGACGACTTTAG
TGATTGAGCCGAGCACCTTCCGTAAATTTTTATTTGTCCTTACGTACAAGGAGAAAAAAATTTTGGTTTT
CAACTACGAGACGTTTGAACTTTATCATACCTACTATAATGAGTTGGACGGATACGGGTTAACATCTAAT
GTGGATCCGCTTCAGTCCAAGGAAGACTTGCGCCAAAACAACTTTCCTTTGTATCAGAAGTTATGGGCGA
CCTCCGGGGACGAATACTTGTATGAATTAGACATCCCCCCGAATTTGAAAGACACCGATAAGTTATCCGT
GGTCAACAAAAAAAAGATTAAGTGTGCTGGTTTTCATATTTATCGCGTTAATGAGCTTGAATACCATCCA
AAAACAAAGTCGATTTTTGCCAACATTTTCCTTACAGACTTGATTCTGCAAATCGACGTAGACACAGCAA
CGTGTTTGAAGATTATCGACTTGAAAGGTCTTATCGAACGCTGCTCTAATTACAAGCAAATTAAAAACAA
ATTGGAGACTGTTTTGAATGGTATCGCAATTCGTCCTGAAAGCCGCCAAGATGAATTGCCAACCCTGCTT
GTGACGGGGAAATTATGGTCCAACATCTTTGAAATTACGTTTGTTCGTAACAAGAATGCTTTCGCCCCCA
ACGTCTTTCTGAAAGAGTACTACAAAACTATCGGTAACAAGATCCTCGAGCACCACCACCACCACCACTG
AGATCCGGCTGCTAACAAAGCCCGAAAGGAAGCTGAGTTGGCTGCTGCCACCGCTGAGCAATAACTAGCA
TAACCCCTTGGGGCCTCTAAACGGGTCTTGAGGGGTTTTTTGCTGAAAGGAGGAACTATATCCGGAT
